>Addgene plasmid #15379 | pQsupR-Mi2b | addgene partial sequence | sequence record 21794 | 15379 with H1
GCCAGNAAGTCCTTTGGATTTGGGATCTTATAAGTTCTGTATGAGACCACAGATCCCCGACTACGACCTG
TTNAAGCAGTTCAAGAGACTGCTTGAACAGGTCGTAGTCTTTTTGGAAATCGAGTCTAGCTTGCCAAACC
TACAGGTGGGGTCTTTCATTCCCCCCTTTTTCTGGAGACTAAATAAAATCTTTTATTTTATCTATGGCTC
GTACTCTATAGGCTTCAGCTGGTGATATTGTTGAGTCAAAACTAGAGCCTGGACCACTGATATCCTGTCT
TTAACAAATTGGACTAATCGATAAGCTTATCTCTACACTGGCTCGATGGAGTCAGCCTAGTGTCCCTCGG
AAAGCCTTGAGGTCCCTTTGGAGCAGTTCTGCACTCGGCCTCTGCAGCGCTGCAGCCCTCGACTAGAGTC
GGTGGGCCTCGGGGGCGGGTGCGGGGTCGGCGGGGCCGCCCCGGGTGGCTTCGGTCGGAGCCATGGGGTC
GTGCGCTCCTTTCGGTCGGGCGCTGCGGGTCGTGGGGCGGGCGTCAGGCACCGGGCTTGCGGGTCATGCA
CCAGGTGCGCGGTCCTTCGGGCACCTCGACGTCGGCGGTGACGGTGAAGCCGAGCCGCTCGTAGAAGGGG
AGGTTGCGGGGCGCGGAGGTCTCCAGGAAGGCGGGCACCCCGGCGCGCTCGGCCGCCTCCACTCCGGGGA
GCACGACGGCGCTGCCCAGACCCTTGCCCTGGTGGTCGGGCGAGACGCCGACGGTGGCCAGGAACCACGC
GGGCTCCTTGGGCCGGTGCGGCGCCAGGAGGCCTTCCATCTGTTGCTGCGCGGCCAGCCGGGAACCGCTC
AACTCGGCCATGCGCGGGGCCGANTCTCGGGCGAACACGGCCCCCGCTTCGACGCTCTCCGGCGTGGTCC
AAAACCGCCCANGGCGGGCGCCCGTCGTCCCGCGAACCNAAAACCTNGNCCGAATTTCGANNCCCGAACG
CGCGGTGA
