[The description below was written by a language model from this plasmid's Addgene catalogue record.]
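Description:
pQsupR-Mi2b is a retroviral RNA interference vector that delivers a short hairpin RNA directed against mouse Mi-2 beta, the nucleosome remodeling ATPase encoded by Chd4. It is built on the pQsupR backbone, a laboratory-made retroviral shRNA vector of about 8.3 kb. The 66 bp hairpin-encoding insert was placed in it by restriction cloning between a BglII site, which was destroyed in the process, and an XhoI site, which remains intact. In bacteria the plasmid is maintained as a low-copy construct under ampicillin selection. In mammalian cells, a puromycin marker allows transduced cells to be selected.

As a retroviral vector, the plasmid is meant to be packaged into viral particles that integrate the shRNA cassette into the genome of target cells. This gives stable expression of the hairpin, which the cellular RNAi machinery processes into a small interfering RNA that knocks down Chd4/Mi-2 beta transcripts. The record does not state which promoter drives the hairpin. It also gives no feature table, so details of the long terminal repeats, the packaging signal, the puromycin expression unit and the bacterial origin cannot be described from the available information.

The associated publication examined the selective and opposing roles of the SWI/SNF and Mi-2 beta chromatin remodeling complexes during an inflammatory response. This indicates that the construct was used to deplete Mi-2 beta in mouse cells and assess the effect on inducible gene expression. More generally, it suits loss-of-function studies of Mi-2 beta and the remodeling complexes that contain it in mouse cells that can be transduced and selected with puromycin.
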