Addgene plasmid #15379: pQsupR-Mi2b
Depositing lab: Stephen Smale. Depositing organization: University of California, Los Angeles (UCLA). Publication: Selective and antagonistic functions of SWI/SNF and Mi-2beta nucleosome remodeling complexes during an inflammatory response. Ramirez-Carrozzi VR, Nazarian AA, Li CC, Gore SL, Sridharan R, Imbalzano AN, Smale ST. Genes Dev. 2006 Feb 1. 20(3):282-96. 10.1101/gad.1383206 PubMed 16452502.
Backbone
  Vector backbone: pQsupR
  Backbone manufacturer: Smale Lab
  Backbone size w/o insert (bp): 8290
  Vector type: Retroviral, RNAi
  Selectable markers: Puromycin
Growth in bacteria
  Bacterial resistance: Ampicillin, 100 μg/mL
  Growth temperature: 37°C
  Growth strain: DH5alpha
  Copy number: Low Copy
Gene/Insert
  Gene/Insert name: short hairpin RNA against mouse Mi-2 beta (alt names: Mi-2 beta; Mi-2)
  Species: M. musculus (mouse)
  Insert size (bp): 66
  Entrez Gene: Chd4 (a.k.a. 9530019N15Rik, D6Ertd380e, Mi-2beta, mKIAA4075)
  Cloning method: Restriction Enzyme; 5′ cloning site BgIII (destroyed during cloning); 3′ cloning site XhoI (not destroyed)
  Sequencing primers: 5′ ccatggaattcgaacgctgacgtc
Terms and licenses: Academic/Nonprofit Terms; Industry Terms: Not Available to Industry
Depositor comments: Target sequence: GACTACGACCTGTTCAAGCAG
How to cite: pQsupR-Mi2b was a gift from Stephen Smale (Addgene plasmid # 15379 ; http://n2t.net/addgene:15379 ; RRID:Addgene_15379)
